Addgene plasmid #143800: TFORF1401
Purpose: Lentiviral vector for overexpressing transcription factor ORFs with unique 24-bp barcodes. Barcodes facilitate identification of transcription factors in pooled screens.
Depositing lab: Feng Zhang. Depositing organization: Broad Institute. Publication: A transcription factor atlas of directed differentiation. Joung J, Ma S, Tay T, Geiger-Schuller KR, Kirchgatterer PC, Verdine VK, Guo B, Arias-Garcia MA, Allen WE, Singh A, Kuksenko O, Abudayyeh OO, Gootenberg JS, Fu Z, Macrae RK, Buenrostro JD, Regev A, Zhang F. Cell. 2023 Jan 5;186(1):209-229.e26. doi: 10.1016/j.cell.2022.11.026. PubMed 36608654.
Backbone
  Vector backbone: pLX_TRC317
  Backbone manufacturer: Broad Institute Genetic Perturbation Platform
  Backbone size w/o insert (bp): 8264
  Vector type: Mammalian Expression, Lentiviral
  Selectable markers: Puromycin
Growth in bacteria
  Bacterial resistance: Ampicillin, 100 μg/mL
  Growth temperature: 37°C
  Growth strain: NEB Stable
  Copy number: High Copy
Gene/Insert
  Gene/Insert name: ZNF567
  Species: H. sapiens (human)
  Insert size (bp): 2045
  Entrez Gene: ZNF567
  Promoter: EF1a
  Cloning method: Unknown
  Sequencing primers: 5′ GGGTGGAGACTGAAGTTAGGCCAG; 3′ CACATAGCGTAAAAGGAGCAACATAG
Terms and licenses: Academic/Nonprofit Terms; Industry Terms: Not Available to Industry
Depositor comments: XM_017026417,NM_001322916,NM_001322915,NM_001322919,NM_001322917,NM_001322918,NM_001322914,NM_001300979,NM_001322920,NM_001322913,XM_017026418,ENST00000536254 . The transcription factor ORF portion of this plasmid was synthesized by Genewiz. Please test multiple small colonies in case of plasmid recombination. To make this collection available in a timely manner, a portion of this collection was not fully sequenced by Addgene. If an Addgene verified full plasmid sequence is not available, please contact us prior to placing an order to request the full sequence.
How to cite: TFORF1401 was a gift from Feng Zhang (Addgene plasmid # 143800 ; http://n2t.net/addgene:143800 ; RRID:Addgene_143800)
