[The description below was written by a language model from this plasmid's Addgene catalogue record and pLannotate feature annotations shown in this document.]
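Description:
TFORF1401 is a third-generation-style, self-inactivating lentiviral expression plasmid built on the pLX_TRC317 backbone and carrying the human zinc-finger transcription factor ZNF567 as its open reading frame. It belongs to a barcoded transcription factor ORF collection in which each construct carries a unique 24-bp barcode, so that the factor delivered to a cell can be identified by sequencing in pooled overexpression screens such as directed-differentiation experiments. In bacteria the plasmid is maintained by a high-copy ColE1/pUC-type origin with ampicillin resistance (β-lactamase). An f1 origin and remnants of a lac/T7/T3 cloning region are also present in the backbone. The record warns that the plasmid can recombine, as is common for LTR-containing vectors.

The viral genome is transcribed in packaging cells from an RSV promoter fused to a truncated HIV-1 5' LTR, followed by the Ψ packaging signal, a gag fragment, the Rev response element for Rev-dependent nuclear export, and a cPPT/CTS that aids nuclear import. It ends in a ΔU3 3' LTR, which inactivates LTR promoter activity after integration, followed by an SV40 polyadenylation signal. Within the genome, an SV40 early promoter drives puromycin N-acetyltransferase for selection of transduced mammalian cells. A separate EF-1α promoter drives constitutive expression of ZNF567, and a WPRE downstream enhances transcript stability and expression. The automated annotation labels only the first part of the roughly 2 kb insert as ZNF567 and does not annotate the barcode. The barcode's exact position is therefore not stated, and short hits such as the U6 promoter and small t antigen fragments are probably incidental.
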