Features (pLannotate 1.2.2; 31 found; start..end, strand, type, name):
      5..231     +  promoter       RSV promoter: Rous sarcoma virus enhancer/promoter
    232..412     +  LTR            5' LTR (truncated): truncated 5' long terminal repeat (LTR) from HIV-1
    459..584     +  misc_feature   HIV-1 Ψ: packaging signal of human immunodeficiency virus type 1
    568..931     +  CDS            HIV-1 gag (fragment): gag protein from human immunodeficiency virus 1; gag
   1077..1310    +  misc_feature   RRE: The Rev response element (RRE) of HIV-1 allows for Rev-dependent mRNA export from the nucleus to the cytoplasm.
   1687..1713    +  CDS            Rev (fragment): human immunodeficiency virus 1 (HIV-1) Rev protein; rev; enhances nuclear export of unspliced and incompletely spliced viral mRNAs
   1720..1743    +  promoter       SV40 promoter (fragment): SV40 early promoter
   1744..1815    +  promoter       SV40 promoter (fragment): SV40 enhancer and early promoter
   1839..1974    +  rep_origin     SV40 ori: SV40 origin of replication
   2020..2616    +  CDS            PuroR (fragment): puromycin N-acetyltransferase; pac from Streptomyces; confers resistance to puromycin
   2665..2782    +  misc_feature   cPPT/CTS: central polypurine tract and central termination sequence of HIV-1
   2847..2913    +  CDS            small t antigen (fragment): SV40 (simian virus 40) small t antigen
   2920..4098    +  promoter       EF-1α promoter: strong constitutive promoter for human elongation factor EF-1α
   4115..4948    +  CDS            ZNF567 (fragment): ZN567_HUMAN - Experimental evidence at protein level: Swiss-Prot protein existence level 1. May be involved in transcriptional regulation. From Homo sapiens (Human).
   6071..6124    +  promoter       U6 promoter (fragment): RNA polymerase III promoter for human U6 snRNA
   6166..6754    +  misc_feature   WPRE: woodchuck hepatitis virus posttranscriptional regulatory element
   6805..6824    +  misc_feature   cPPT/CTS (fragment): central polypurine tract and central termination sequence of HIV-1
   6826..7059    +  LTR            3' LTR (ΔU3): self-inactivating 3' long terminal repeat (LTR) from HIV-1
   7137..7258    +  polyA_signal   SV40 poly(A) signal: SV40 polyadenylation signal
   7298..7433    +  rep_origin     SV40 ori: SV40 origin of replication
   7454..7472    -  promoter       T7 promoter: promoter for bacteriophage T7 RNA polymerase
   7480..7635    +  CDS            lacZα (fragment): LacZα fragment of β-galactosidase; lacZ fragment
   7640..8068    +  rep_origin     f1 ori (sequence partly withheld): f1 bacteriophage origin of replication; arrow indicates direction of (+) strand synthesis
   8121..8225    +  promoter       AmpR promoter: bla
   8226..9086    +  CDS            AmpR: β-lactamase; bla; confers resistance to ampicillin, carbenicillin, and related antibiotics
   9257..9845    +  rep_origin     ori: high-copy-number ColE1/pMB1/pBR322/pUC origin of replication
  10028..10120   +  CDS            lacI (fragment): lac repressor; lacI; The lac repressor binds to the lac operator to inhibit transcription in E. coli. This inhibition can be relieved by adding lactose or isopropyl-β-D-thiogalactopyranoside (IPTG).
  10133..10154   +  protein_bind   CAP binding site: CAP binding activates transcription in the presence of cAMP. E. coli catabolite activator protein
  10169..10199   +  promoter       lac promoter: promoter for the E. coli lac operon
  10207..10223   +  protein_bind   lac operator: The lac repressor binds to the lac operator to inhibit transcription in E. coli. This inhibition can be relieved by adding lactose or isopropyl-β-D-thiogalactopyranoside (IPTG). lac repressor encoded by lacI
  10268..10286   +  promoter       T3 promoter: promoter for bacteriophage T3 RNA polymerase
>Addgene plasmid #143800 | TFORF1401 | addgene full sequence | sequence record 396275 | Addgene NGS Result
TTAATGTAGTCTTATGCAATACTCTTGTAGTCTTGCAACATGGTAACGATGAGTTAGCAACATGCCTTAC
AAGGAGAGAAAAAGCACCGTGCATGCCGATTGGTGGAAGTAAGGTGGTACGATCGTGCCTTATTAGGAAG
GCAACAGACGGGTCTGACATGGATTGGACGAACCACTGAATTGCCGCATTGCAGAGATATTGTATTTAAG
TGCCTAGCTCGATACATAAACGGGTCTCTCTGGTTAGACCAGATCTGAGCCTGGGAGCTCTCTGGCTAAC
TAGGGAACCCACTGCTTAAGCCTCAATAAAGCTTGCCTTGAGTGCTTCAAGTAGTGTGTGCCCGTCTGTT
GTGTGACTCTGGTAACTAGAGATCCCTCAGACCCTTTTAGTCAGTGTGGAAAATCTCTAGCAGTGGCGCC
CGAACAGGGACTTGAAAGCGAAAGGGAAACCAGAGGAGCTCTCTCGACGCAGGACTCGGCTTGCTGAAGC
GCGCACGGCAAGAGGCGAGGGGCGGCGACTGGTGAGTACGCCAAAAATTTTGACTAGCGGAGGCTAGAAG
GAGAGAGATGGGTGCGAGAGCGTCAGTATTAAGCGGGGGAGAATTAGATCGCGATGGGAAAAAATTCGGT
TAAGGCCAGGGGGAAAGAAAAAATATAAATTAAAACATATAGTATGGGCAAGCAGGGAGCTAGAACGATT
CGCAGTTAATCCTGGCCTGTTAGAAACATCAGAAGGCTGTAGACAAATACTGGGACAGCTACAACCATCC
CTTCAGACAGGATCAGAAGAACTTAGATCATTATATAATACAGTAGCAACCCTCTATTGTGTGCATCAAA
GGATAGAGATAAAAGACACCAAGGAAGCTTTAGACAAGATAGAGGAAGAGCAAAACAAAAGTAAGACCAC
CGCACAGCAAGCGGCCGCTGATCTTCAGACCTGGAGGAGGAGATATGAGGGACAATTGGAGAAGTGAATT
ATATAAATATAAAGTAGTAAAAATTGAACCATTAGGAGTAGCACCCACCAAGGCAAAGAGAAGAGTGGTG
CAGAGAGAAAAAAGAGCAGTGGGAATAGGAGCTTTGTTCCTTGGGTTCTTGGGAGCAGCAGGAAGCACTA
TGGGCGCAGCGTCAATGACGCTGACGGTACAGGCCAGACAATTATTGTCTGGTATAGTGCAGCAGCAGAA
CAATTTGCTGAGGGCTATTGAGGCGCAACAGCATCTGTTGCAACTCACAGTCTGGGGCATCAAGCAGCTC
CAGGCAAGAATCCTGGCTGTGGAAAGATACCTAAAGGATCAACAGCTCCTGGGGATTTGGGGTTGCTCTG
GAAAACTCATTTGCACCACTGCTGTGCCTTGGAATGCTAGTTGGAGTAATAAATCTCTGGAACAGATTTG
GAATCACACGACCTGGATGGAGTGGGACAGAGAAATTAACAATTACACAAGCTTAATACACTCCTTAATT
GAAGAATCGCAAAACCAGCAAGAAAAGAATGAACAAGAATTATTGGAATTAGATAAATGGGCAAGTTTGT
GGAATTGGTTTAACATAACAAATTGGCTGTGGTATATAAAATTATTCATAATGATAGTAGGAGGCTTGGT
AGGTTTAAGAATAGTTTTTGCTGTACTTTCTATAGTGAATAGAGTTAGGCAGGGATATTCACCATTATCG
TTTCAGACCCACCTCCCAACCCCGAGGGGACCCATGCATTGCATCTCAATTAGTCAGCAACCAGGTGTGG
AAAGTCCCCAGGCTCCCCAGCAGGCAGAAGTATGCAAAGCATGCGTCTCAATTAGTCAGCAACCATAGTC
CCGCCCCTAACTCCGCCCATCCCGCCCCTAACTCCGCCCAGTTCCGCCCATTCTCCGCCCCATGGCTGAC
TAATTTTTTTTATTTATGCAGAGGCCGAGGCCGCCTCGGCCTCTGAGCTATTCCAGAAGTAGTGAGGAGG
CTTTTTTGGAGGCCTAGGCTTTTGCAAAAAGCTTTCTAGAGGTACCACCGGAGCTTACCATGACCGAGTA
CAAGCCCACGGTGCGCCTCGCCACCCGCGACGACGTCCCCAGGGCCGTACGCACCCTCGCCGCCGCGTTC
GCCGACTACCCCGCCACGCGCCACACCGTCGATCCGGACCGCCACATCGAGCGGGTCACCGAGCTGCAAG
AACTCTTCCTCACGCGCGTCGGGCTCGACATCGGCAAGGTGTGGGTCGCGGACGACGGCGCCGCCGTGGC
GGTCTGGACCACGCCGGAGAGCGTCGAAGCGGGGGCGGTGTTCGCCGAGATCGGCCCGCGCATGGCCGAG
TTGAGCGGTTCCCGGCTGGCCGCGCAGCAACAGATGGAAGGCCTCCTGGCGCCGCACCGGCCCAAGGAGC
CCGCGTGGTTCCTGGCCACCGTCGGCGTCTCGCCCGACCACCAGGGCAAGGGTCTGGGCAGCGCCGTCGT
GCTCCCCGGAGTGGAGGCGGCCGAGCGCGCCGGGGTGCCCGCCTTCCTGGAGACCTCCGCGCCCCGCAAC
CTCCCCTTCTACGAGCGGCTCGGCTTCACCGTCACCGCCGACGTCGAGGTGCCCGAAGGACCGCGCACCT
GGTGCATGACCCGCAAGCCCGGTGCCAGTTAACGAATTCTAGATCTTGAGACAAATGGCAGTATTCATCC
ACAATTTTAAAAGAAAAGGGGGGATTGGGGGGTACAGTGCAGGGGAAAGAATAGTAGACATAATAGCAAC
AGACATACAAACTAAAGAATTACAAAAACAAATTACAAAAATTCAAAATTTTCGGGTTTATTACAGGGAC
AGCAGAGATCCACTTTGGCGCCGGCTCGAGGCCTGCAGGTGCAAAGATGGATAAAGTTTTAAACAGAGAG
GAATCTTTGCAGCTAATGGACCTTCTAGGTCTTGAAAGGAGTGGGAATTGGCTCCGGTGCCCGTCAGTGG
GCAGAGCGCACATCGCCCACAGTCCCCGAGAAGTTGGGGGGAGGGGTCGGCAATTGAACCGGTGCCTAGA
GAAGGTGGCGCGGGGTAAACTGGGAAAGTGATGTCGTGTACTGGCTCCGCCTTTTTCCCGAGGGTGGGGG
AGAACCGTATATAAGTGCAGTAGTCGCCGTGAACGTTCTTTTTCGCAACGGGTTTGCCGCCAGAACACAG
GTAAGTGCCGTGTGTGGTTCCCGCGGGCCTGGCCTCTTTACGGGTTATGGCCCTTGCGTGCCTTGAATTA
CTTCCACCTGGCTGCAGTACGTGATTCTTGATCCCGAGCTTCGGGTTGGAAGTGGGTGGGAGAGTTCGAG
GCCTTGCGCTTAAGGAGCCCCTTCGCCTCGTGCTTGAGTTGAGGCCTGGCCTGGGCGCTGGGGCCGCCGC
GTGCGAATCTGGTGGCACCTTCGCGCCTGTCTCGCTGCTTTCGATAAGTCTCTAGCCATTTAAAATTTTT
GATGACCTGCTGCGACGCTTTTTTTCTGGCAAGATAGTCTTGTAAATGCGGGCCAAGATCTGCACACTGG
TATTTCGGTTTTTGGGGCCGCGGGCGGCGACGGGGCCCGTGCGTCCCAGCGCACATGTTCGGCGAGGCGG
GGCCTGCGAGCGCGGCCACCGAGAATCGGACGGGGGTAGTCTCAAGCTGGCCGGCCTGCTCTGGTGCCTG
GCCTCGCGCCGCCGTGTATCGCCCCGCCCTGGGCGGCAAGGCTGGCCCGGTCGGCACCAGTTGCGTGAGC
GGAAAGATGGCCGCTTCCCGGCCCTGCTGCAGGGAGCTCAAAATGGAGGACGCGGCGCTCGGGAGAGCGG
GCGGGTGAGTCACCCACACAAAGGAAAAGGGCCTTTCCGTCCTCAGCCGTCGCTTCATGTGACTCCACGG
AGTACCGGGCGCCGTCCAGGCACCTCGATTAGTTCTCGAGCTTTTGGAGTACGTCGTCTTTAGGTTGGGG
GGAGGGGTTTTATGCGATGGAGTTTCCCCACACTGAGTGGGTGGAGACTGAAGTTAGGCCAGCTTGGCAC
TTGATGTAATTCTCCTTGGAATTTGCCCTTTTTGAGTTTGGATCTTGGTTCATTCTCAAGCCTCAGACAG
TGGTTCAAAGTTTTTTTCTTCCATTTCAGGTGTCGTGAGGCTAGCACCGCCACCATGGCTCAGGGATCAG
TGTCTTTCAATGATGTGACTGTGGACTTCACTCAGGAGGAGTGGCAGCACCTGGATCATGCTCAGAAGAC
TCTATATATGGATGTGATGTTGGAAAACTATTGCCACCTCATCTCTGTGGGGTGTCACATGACCAAACCT
GATGTGATCCTCAAGTTGGAACGAGGAGAAGAGCCATGGACATCATTTGCAGGTCATACCTGCTTGGAAG
AAAACTGGAAAGCTGAAGACTTTTTAGTGAAATTCAAGGAACACCAAGAGAAGTATTCTAGATCAGTTGT
AAGCATCAACCACAAAAAACTGGTGAAGGAGAAGAGTAAAATATATGAAAAGACATTTACTCTAGGCAAA
AACCCTGTGAATTCAAAAAATCTACCTCCTGAATATGATACTCATGGAAGGATTTTGAAAAATGTTTCAG
AATTAATCATCAGTAATCTAAATCCTGCAAGAAAGAGACTTAGTGAGTATAATGGATATGGGAAATCACT
CCTGAGTACTAAACAAGAGACTACTCATCCTGAAGTCAAATCCCATAATCAAAGTGCCAGAGCTTTCAGT
CATAATGAAGTTCTTATGCAGTATCAGAAAACGGAAACTCCAGCACAGTCATTTGGATATAATGACTGTG
AGAAATCATTCCTTCAAAGGGGAGGCCTGATTACACATAGTAGACCTTACAAAGGAGAAAACCCATCTGT
ATATAATAAAAAAAGAAGAGCAACCAATATTGAAAAAAAACATACATGCAATGAATGTGGGAAATCTTTC
TGCAGGAAATCAGTATTGATTCTGCATCAGGGAATTCACTCAGAAGAAAAACCCTATCAATGTCATCAAT
GTGGAAATGCATTTAGAAGGAAATCATATCTCATTGATCATCAGAGAACTCACACAGGAGAGAAACCCTT
TGTTTGCAATGAATGTGGTAAGTCCTTCCGCCTCAAGACAGCCCTCACTGATCATCAGAGAACACACACA
GGGGAGAAATCGTATGAATGTCTGCAATGTAGGAATGCCTTCAGATTGAAGTCACACCTCATTCGTCATC
AGAGAACTCACACGGGAGAGAAACCATATGAGTGTAATGACTGTGGGAAGTCCTTCCGCCAGAAGACAAC
ACTCTCTCTACATCAGAGAATCCATACAGGTGAGAAACCCTACATTTGTAAAGAATGTGGGAAGTCCTTT
CACCAGAAGGCAAATCTTACTGTACATCAGAGAACTCATACAGGGGAAAAGCCCTATATTTGTAATGAAT
GTGGGAAATCCTTCTCCCAGAAGACAACCCTTGCTCTTCATGAGAAAACTCATAATGAGGAGAAACCCTA
TATTTGTAGTGAATGTGGAAAGTCCTTCCGCCAGAAGACAACCCTTGTAGCACATCAGAGAACACATACA
GGGGAGAAATCTTATGAATGTCCTCACTGTGGGAAGGCCTTTAGAATGAAGTCATACCTCATTGATCATC
ACCGAACTCACACAGGAGAGAAACCATATGAATGTAATGAATGTGGTAAATCATTCAGTCAAAAGACAAA
TCTCAATCTACATCAGAGAATTCATACAGGGGAGAAACCCTATGTTTGTAATGAATGTGGGAAGTCCTTT
CGCCAGAAAGCAACCCTCACTGTACATCAGAAAATACATACCGGCCAGAAATCCTATGAATGTCCTCAGT
GTGGGAAAGCCTTTAGCAGGAAGTCATATCTCATTCATCATCAAAGAACTCATACGGGAGAGAAACCATA
TAAATGTAGTGAATGTGGAAAGTGCTTCCGCCAGAAGACAAATCTTATTGTACATCAGAGAACTCACACA
GGTGAGAAACCCTATGTTTGTAATGAGTGTGGTAAGTCTTTCAGTTATAAGAGAAACCTCATTGTCCATC
AAAGAACTCACAAGGGAGAAAACATTGAAATGCAATAGTAATGAACTAGTCCGTAACTTGAAAGTATTTC
GATTTCTTGGCTTTATATATCTTGTGGAAAGGACGATGTCTCTAGTCGAATAATTAACAGACGCGTTAAG
TCGACAATCAACCTCTGGATTACAAAATTTGTGAAAGATTGACTGGTATTCTTAACTATGTTGCTCCTTT
TACGCTATGTGGATACGCTGCTTTAATGCCTTTGTATCATGCTATTGCTTCCCGTATGGCTTTCATTTTC
TCCTCCTTGTATAAATCCTGGTTGCTGTCTCTTTATGAGGAGTTGTGGCCCGTTGTCAGGCAACGTGGCG
TGGTGTGCACTGTGTTTGCTGACGCAACCCCCACTGGTTGGGGCATTGCCACCACCTGTCAGCTCCTTTC
CGGGACTTTCGCTTTCCCCCTCCCTATTGCCACGGCGGAACTCATCGCCGCCTGCCTTGCCCGCTGCTGG
ACAGGGGCTCGGCTGTTGGGCACTGACAATTCCGTGGTGTTGTCGGGGAAATCATCGTCCTTTCCTTGGC
TGCTCGCCTGTGTTGCCACCTGGATTCTGCGCGGGACGTCCTTCTGCTACGTCCCTTCGGCCCTCAATCC
AGCGGACCTTCCTTCCCGCGGCCTGCTGCCGGCTCTGCGGCCTCTTCCGCGTCTTCGCCTTCGCCCTCAG
ACGAGTCGGATCTCCCTTTGGGCCGCCTCCCCGCGTCGACTTTAAGACCAATGACTTACAAGGCAGCTGT
AGATCTTAGCCACTTTTTAAAAGAAAAGGGGGGACTGGAAGGGCTAATTCACTCCCAACGAAGACAAGAT
CTGCTTTTTGCTTGTACTGGGTCTCTCTGGTTAGACCAGATCTGAGCCTGGGAGCTCTCTGGCTAACTAG
GGAACCCACTGCTTAAGCCTCAATAAAGCTTGCCTTGAGTGCTTCAAGTAGTGTGTGCCCGTCTGTTGTG
TGACTCTGGTAACTAGAGATCCCTCAGACCCTTTTAGTCAGTGTGGAAAATCTCTAGCAGTACGTATAGT
AGTTCATGTCATCTTATTATTCAGTATTTATAACTTGCAAAGAAATGAATATCAGAGAGTGAGAGGAACT
TGTTTATTGCAGCTTATAATGGTTACAAATAAAGCAATAGCATCACAAATTTCACAAATAAAGCATTTTT
TTCACTGCATTCTAGTTGTGGTTTGTCCAAACTCATCAATGTATCTTATCATGTCTGGCTCTAGCTATCC
CGCCCCTAACTCCGCCCATCCCGCCCCTAACTCCGCCCAGTTCCGCCCATTCTCCGCCCCATGGCTGACT
AATTTTTTTTATTTATGCAGAGGCCGAGGCCGCCTCGGCCTCTGAGCTATTCCAGAAGTAGTGAGGAGGC
TTTTTTGGAGGCCTAGGGACGTACCCAATTCGCCCTATAGTGAGTCGTATTACGCGCGCTCACTGGCCGT
CGTTTTACAACGTCGTGACTGGGAAAACCCTGGCGTTACCCAACTTAATCGCCTTGCAGCACATCCCCCT
TTCGCCAGCTGGCGTAATAGCGAAGAGGCCCGCACCGATCGCCCTTCCCAACAGTTGCGCAGCCTGAATG
GCGAATGGG
[124 nt withheld, positions 7640-7763]
C
[91 nt withheld, positions 7765-7855]
A
[49 nt withheld, positions 7857-7905]
CCTTTGACGTTGGAGTCCACGTTCTTT
[37 nt withheld, positions 7933-7969]
ACCCTATCTCGGTCTATTCTTTTGATTTATAAGGGATTTTGCCGATTTCGGCCTATTGGTTAAAAAATGA
GCTGATTTAACAAAAATTTAACGCGAATTTTAACAAAATATTAACGCTTACAATTTAGGTGGCACTTTTC
GGGGAAATGTGCGCGGAACCCCTATTTGTTTATTTTTCTAAATACATTCAAATATGTATCCGCTCATGAG
ACAATAACCCTGATAAATGCTTCAATAATATTGAAAAAGGAAGAGTATGAGTATTCAACATTTCCGTGTC
GCCCTTATTCCCTTTTTTGCGGCATTTTGCCTTCCTGTTTTTGCTCACCCAGAAACGCTGGTGAAAGTAA
AAGATGCTGAAGATCAGTTGGGTGCACGAGTGGGTTACATCGAACTGGATCTCAACAGCGGTAAGATCCT
TGAGAGTTTTCGCCCCGAAGAACGTTTTCCAATGATGAGCACTTTTAAAGTTCTGCTATGTGGCGCGGTA
TTATCCCGTATTGACGCCGGGCAAGAGCAACTCGGTCGCCGCATACACTATTCTCAGAATGACTTGGTTG
AGTACTCACCAGTCACAGAAAAGCATCTTACGGATGGCATGACAGTAAGAGAATTATGCAGTGCTGCCAT
AACCATGAGTGATAACACTGCGGCCAACTTACTTCTGACAACGATCGGAGGACCGAAGGAGCTAACCGCT
TTTTTGCACAACATGGGGGATCATGTAACTCGCCTTGATCGTTGGGAACCGGAGCTGAATGAAGCCATAC
CAAACGACGAGCGTGACACCACGATGCCTGTAGCAATGGCAACAACGTTGCGCAAACTATTAACTGGCGA
ACTACTTACTCTAGCTTCCCGGCAACAATTAATAGACTGGATGGAGGCGGATAAAGTTGCAGGACCACTT
CTGCGCTCGGCCCTTCCGGCTGGCTGGTTTATTGCTGATAAATCTGGAGCCGGTGAGCGTGGGTCTCGCG
GTATCATTGCAGCACTGGGGCCAGATGGTAAGCCCTCCCGTATCGTAGTTATCTACACGACGGGGAGTCA
GGCAACTATGGATGAACGAAATAGACAGATCGCTGAGATAGGTGCCTCACTGATTAAGCATTGGTAACTG
TCAGACCAAGTTTACTCATATATACTTTAGATTGATTTAAAACTTCATTTTTAATTTAAAAGGATCTAGG
TGAAGATCCTTTTTGATAATCTCATGACCAAAATCCCTTAACGTGAGTTTTCGTTCCACTGAGCGTCAGA
CCCCGTAGAAAAGATCAAAGGATCTTCTTGAGATCCTTTTTTTCTGCGCGTAATCTGCTGCTTGCAAACA
AAAAAACCACCGCTACCAGCGGTGGTTTGTTTGCCGGATCAAGAGCTACCAACTCTTTTTCCGAAGGTAA
CTGGCTTCAGCAGAGCGCAGATACCAAATACTGTTCTTCTAGTGTAGCCGTAGTTAGGCCACCACTTCAA
GAACTCTGTAGCACCGCCTACATACCTCGCTCTGCTAATCCTGTTACCAGTGGCTGCTGCCAGTGGCGAT
AAGTCGTGTCTTACCGGGTTGGACTCAAGACGATAGTTACCGGATAAGGCGCAGCGGTCGGGCTGAACGG
GGGGTTCGTGCACACAGCCCAGCTTGGAGCGAACGACCTACACCGAACTGAGATACCTACAGCGTGAGCT
ATGAGAAAGCGCCACGCTTCCCGAAGGGAGAAAGGCGGACAGGTATCCGGTAAGCGGCAGGGTCGGAACA
GGAGAGCGCACGAGGGAGCTTCCAGGGGGAAACGCCTGGTATCTTTATAGTCCTGTCGGGTTTCGCCACC
TCTGACTTGAGCGTCGATTTTTGTGATGCTCGTCAGGGGGGCGGAGCCTATGGAAAAACGCCAGCAACGC
GGCCTTTTTACGGTTCCTGGCCTTTTGCTGGCCTTTTGCTCACATGTTCTTTCCTGCGTTATCCCCTGAT
TCTGTGGATAACCGTATTACCGCCTTTGAGTGAGCTGATACCGCTCGCCGCAGCCGAACGACCGAGCGCA
GCGAGTCAGTGAGCGAGGAAGCGGAAGAGCGCCCAATACGCAAACCGCCTCTCCCCGCGCGTTGGCCGAT
TCATTAATGCAGCTGGCACGACAGGTTTCCCGACTGGAAAGCGGGCAGTGAGCGCAACGCAATTAATGTG
AGTTAGCTCACTCATTAGGCACCCCAGGCTTTACACTTTATGCTTCCGGCTCGTATGTTGTGTGGAATTG
TGAGCGGATAACAATTTCACACAGGAAACAGCTATGACCATGATTACGCCAAGCGCGCAATTAACCCTCA
CTAAAGGGAACAAAAGCTGGAGCTGCAAGC
