>Addgene plasmid #143800 | TFORF1401 | depositor partial sequence | sequence record 283527 | Insert
ACCGCCACCATGGCTCAGGGATCAGTGTCTTTCAATGATGTGACTGTGGACTTCACTCAGGAGGAGTGGC
AGCACCTGGATCATGCTCAGAAGACTCTATATATGGATGTGATGTTGGAAAACTATTGCCACCTCATCTC
TGTGGGGTGTCACATGACCAAACCTGATGTGATCCTCAAGTTGGAACGAGGAGAAGAGCCATGGACATCA
TTTGCAGGTCATACCTGCTTGGAAGAAAACTGGAAAGCTGAAGACTTTTTAGTGAAATTCAAGGAACACC
AAGAGAAGTATTCTAGATCAGTTGTAAGCATCAACCACAAAAAACTGGTGAAGGAGAAGAGTAAAATATA
TGAAAAGACATTTACTCTAGGCAAAAACCCTGTGAATTCAAAAAATCTACCTCCTGAATATGATACTCAT
GGAAGGATTTTGAAAAATGTTTCAGAATTAATCATCAGTAATCTAAATCCTGCAAGAAAGAGACTTAGTG
AGTATAATGGATATGGGAAATCACTCCTGAGTACTAAACAAGAGACTACTCATCCTGAAGTCAAATCCCA
TAATCAAAGTGCCAGAGCTTTCAGTCATAATGAAGTTCTTATGCAGTATCAGAAAACGGAAACTCCAGCA
CAGTCATTTGGATATAATGACTGTGAGAAATCATTCCTTCAAAGGGGAGGCCTGATTACACATAGTAGAC
CTTACAAAGGAGAAAACCCATCTGTATATAATAAAAAAAGAAGAGCAACCAATATTGAAAAAAAACATAC
ATGCAATGAATGTGGGAAATCTTTCTGCAGGAAATCAGTATTGATTCTGCATCAGGGAATTCACTCAGAA
GAAAAACCCTATCAATGTCATCAATGTGGAAATGCATTTAGAAGGAAATCATATCTCATTGATCATCAGA
GAACTCACACAGGAGAGAAACCCTTTGTTTGCAATGAATGTGGTAAGTCCTTCCGCCTCAAGACAGCCCT
CACTGATCATCAGAGAACACACACAGGGGAGAAATCGTATGAATGTCTGCAATGTAGGAATGCCTTCAGA
TTGAAGTCACACCTCATTCGTCATCAGAGAACTCACACGGGAGAGAAACCATATGAGTGTAATGACTGTG
GGAAGTCCTTCCGCCAGAAGACAACACTCTCTCTACATCAGAGAATCCATACAGGTGAGAAACCCTACAT
TTGTAAAGAATGTGGGAAGTCCTTTCACCAGAAGGCAAATCTTACTGTACATCAGAGAACTCATACAGGG
GAAAAGCCCTATATTTGTAATGAATGTGGGAAATCCTTCTCCCAGAAGACAACCCTTGCTCTTCATGAGA
AAACTCATAATGAGGAGAAACCCTATATTTGTAGTGAATGTGGAAAGTCCTTCCGCCAGAAGACAACCCT
TGTAGCACATCAGAGAACACATACAGGGGAGAAATCTTATGAATGTCCTCACTGTGGGAAGGCCTTTAGA
ATGAAGTCATACCTCATTGATCATCACCGAACTCACACAGGAGAGAAACCATATGAATGTAATGAATGTG
GTAAATCATTCAGTCAAAAGACAAATCTCAATCTACATCAGAGAATTCATACAGGGGAGAAACCCTATGT
TTGTAATGAATGTGGGAAGTCCTTTCGCCAGAAAGCAACCCTCACTGTACATCAGAAAATACATACCGGC
CAGAAATCCTATGAATGTCCTCAGTGTGGGAAAGCCTTTAGCAGGAAGTCATATCTCATTCATCATCAAA
GAACTCATACGGGAGAGAAACCATATAAATGTAGTGAATGTGGAAAGTGCTTCCGCCAGAAGACAAATCT
TATTGTACATCAGAGAACTCACACAGGTGAGAAACCCTATGTTTGTAATGAGTGTGGTAAGTCTTTCAGT
TATAAGAGAAACCTCATTGTCCATCAAAGAACTCACAAGGGAGAAAACATTGAAATGCAATAGTAATGAA
CTAGTCCGTAACTTGAAAGTATTTCGATTTCTTGGCTTTATATATCTTGTGGAAAGGACGATGTCTCTAG
TCGAATAATTAACAG
