>Addgene plasmid #143800 | TFORF1401 | depositor partial sequence | sequence record 283528 | Barcode
TGTCTCTAGTCGAATAATTAACAG
